>Addgene plasmid #96878 | pWT015a | addgene full sequence | sequence record 189281 | Addgene NGS Result
AGCGCCCAATACGCAAACCGCCTCTCCCCGCGCGTTGGCCGATTCATTAATGCAGCTGGCACGACAGGTT
TCCCGACTGGAAAGCGGGCAGTGAGCGCAACGCAATTAATGTGAGTTAGCTCACTCATTAGGCACCCCAG
GCTTTACACTTTATGCTTCCGGCTCGTATGTTGTGTGGAATTGTGAGCGGATAACAATTTCACACAGGAA
ACAGCTATGACCATGATTACGCCAAGCTATTTAGGTGACACTATAGAATACTCAAGCTATGCATCAAGCT
TGGTACCGAGCTCGGATCCACTAGTAACGGCCGCCAGTGTGCTGGAATTCGCCCTTTATTACCGCCTTTG
AGTGAGCTGATACCGCTCGCCGCAGCCGAACGACCGAGCGCAGCGAGTCAGTGAGCGAGGAAGCTCGAGG
CAGTGAAAAAAATGCTTTATTTGTGAAATTTGTGATGCTATTGCTTTATTTGTAACCATTATAAGCTGCA
ATAAACAAGTTAACAACAACAATTGCATTCATTTTATGTTTCAGGTTCAGGGGGAGGTGTGGGAGGTTTT
TTAAAGCAAGTAAAACCTCTACAAATGTGGTATGGCTGATTATGATCCTCTAGAGATATCGTCGACAAGC
TTATCGATGCGGCCGCGCTAGCACGCGTCAGCTGACTAGAGGATCCCCGGGTACCGAGCTCGAATTCCTA
GAACTGGCATGCATCTTTGTACAGTTCGTCCATACCGTGGGTGATACCAGCAGCGGTAACGAATTCCAGC
AGAACCATGTGGTCACGTTTTTCGTTCGGGTCTTTAGACAGAACAGACTGGGTAGACAGGTAGTGGTTGT
CCGGCAGCAGAACCGGACCGTCACCGACCGGGGTGTTCTGCTGGTAGTGGTCAGCCAGCTGAACAGAACC
GTCTTCAACGTTGTGACGGATTTTGAAGTTAGCTTTGATACCGTTTTTCTGTTTGTCAGCGGTGATGTAA
ACGTTGTGAGAGTTGAAGTTGTATTCCAGTTTGTGACCCAGGATGTTACCGTCTTCTTTGAAGTCGATAC
CTTTCAGTTCGATACGGTTAACCAGGGTGTCACCTTCGAATTTAACTTCAGCACGGGTTTCGTAGGTACC
GTCGTCTTTGAAAGAGATGGTACGTTCCTGAACGTAACCTTCCGGCATAGCAGATTTGAAGAAGTCGTGC
TGTTTCATGTGGTCCGGGTAACGAGCGAGGCACTGAACACCGTAGGTCAGGGTGGTAACCAGGGTCGGCC
ACGGAACCGGCAGTTTACCGGTGGTGCAGATGAATTTCAGGGTCAGTTTACCGTTGGTAGCGTCACCTTC
ACCTTCACCACGAACAGAGAATTTGTGACCGTTAACGTCACCGTCCAGTTCAACCAGGATCGGAACAACA
CCGGTGAACAGTTCTTCACCTTTACGGGTGGAACCCAGTCCGCCACCGGAAGTTTTATCGTCGTCATCCT
TGTAGTCCATGGTGGCGAATTCTCCAGGCGATCTGACGGTTCACTAAACGAGCTCTGCTTATATAGGCCT
CCCACCGTACACGCCTACCTCGCCCCCGGCAAGCTGCCCGTGCCCACTATTACCCTGTTATCCCTACGTC
GCAAGGGCGAATTCTGCAGATATCCATCACACTGGCGGCCGCTCGAGCATGCATCTAGAGGGCCCAATTC
GCCCTATAGTGAGTCGTATTACAATTCACTGGCCGTCGTTTTACAACGTCGTGACTGGGAAAACCCTGGC
GTTACCCAACTTAATCGCCTTGCAGCACATCCCCCTTTCGCCAGCTGGCGTAATAGCGAAGAGGCCCGCA
CCGATCGCCCTTCCCAACAGTTGCGCAGCCTATACGTACGGCAGTTTAAGGTTTACACCTATAAAAGAGA
GAGCCGTTATCGTCTGTTTGTGGATGTACAGAGTGATATTATTGACACGCCGGGGCGACGGATGGTGATC
CCCCTGGCCAGTGCACGTCTGCTGTCAGATAAAGTCTCCCGTGAACTTTACCCGGTGGTGCATATCGGGG
ATGAAAGCTGGCGCATGATGACCACCGATATGGCCAGTGTGCCGGTCTCCGTTATCGGGGAAGAAGTGGC
TGATCTCAGCCACCGCGAAAATGACATCAAAAACGCCATTAACCTGATGTTCTGGGGAATATAAATGTCA
GGCATGAGATTATCAAAAAGGATCTTCACCTAGATCCTTTTCACGTAGAAAGCCAGTCCGCAGAAACGGT
GCTGACCCCGGATGAATGTCAGCTACTGGGCTATCTGGACAAGGGAAAACGCAAGCGCAAAGAGAAAGCA
GGTAGCTTGCAGTGGGCTTACATGGCGATAGCTAGACTGGGCGGTTTTATGGACAGCAAGCGAACCGGAA
TTGCCAGCTGGGGCGCCCTCTGGTAAGGTTGGGAAGCCCTGCAAAGTAAACTGGATGGCTTTCTTGCCGC
CAAGGATCTGATGGCGCAGGGGATCAAGCTCTGATCAAGAGACAGGATGAGGATCGTTTCGCATGATTGA
ACAAGATGGATTGCACGCAGGTTCTCCGGCCGCTTGGGTGGAGAGGCTATTCGGCTATGACTGGGCACAA
CAGACAATCGGCTGCTCTGATGCCGCCGTGTTCCGGCTGTCAGCGCAGGGGCGCCCGGTTCTTTTTGTCA
AGACCGACCTGTCCGGTGCCCTGAATGAACTGCAAGACGAGGCAGCGCGGCTATCGTGGCTGGCCACGAC
GGGCGTTCCTTGCGCAGCTGTGCTCGACGTTGTCACTGAAGCGGGAAGGGACTGGCTGCTATTGGGCGAA
GTGCCGGGGCAGGATCTCCTGTCATCTCACCTTGCTCCTGCCGAGAAAGTATCCATCATGGCTGATGCAA
TGCGGCGGCTGCATACGCTTGATCCGGCTACCTGCCCATTCGACCACCAAGCGAAACATCGCATCGAGCG
AGCACGTACTCGGATGGAAGCCGGTCTTGTCGATCAGGATGATCTGGACGAAGAGCATCAGGGGCTCGCG
CCAGCCGAACTGTTCGCCAGGCTCAAGGCGAGCATGCCCGACGGCGAGGATCTCGTCGTGACCCATGGCG
ATGCCTGCTTGCCGAATATCATGGTGGAAAATGGCCGCTTTTCTGGATTCATCGACTGTGGCCGGCTGGG
TGTGGCGGACCGCTATCAGGACATAGCGTTGGCTACCCGTGATATTGCTGAAGAGCTTGGCGGCGAATGG
GCTGACCGCTTCCTCGTGCTTTACGGTATCGCCGCTCCCGATTCGCAGCGCATCGCCTTCTATCGCCTTC
TTGACGAGTTCTTCTGAATTATTAACGCTTACAATTTCCTGATGCGGTATTTTCTCCTTACGCATCTGTG
CGGTATTTCACACCGCATCAGGTGGCACTTTTCGGGGAAATGTGCGCGGAACCCCTATTTGTTTATTTTT
CTAAATACATTCAAATATGTATCCGCTCATGAGACAATAACCCTGATAAATGCTTCAATAATAGCACGTG
AGGAGGGCCACCATGGCCAAGTTGACCAGTGCCGTTCCGGTGCTCACCGCGCGCGACGTCGCCGGAGCGG
TCGAGTTCTGGACCGACCGGCTCGGGTTCTCCCGGGACTTCGTGGAGGACGACTTCGCCGGTGTGGTCCG
GGACGACGTGACCCTGTTCATCAGCGCGGTCCAGGACCAGGTGGTGCCGGACAACACCCTGGCCTGGGTG
TGGGTGCGCGGCCTGGACGAGCTGTACGCCGAGTGGTCGGAGGTCGTGTCCACGAACTTCCGGGACGCCT
CCGGGCCGGCCATGACCGAGATCGGCGAGCAGCCGTGGGGGCGGGAGTTCGCCCTGCGCGACCCGGCCGG
CAACTGCGTGCACTTCGTGGCCGAGGAGCAGGACTGACACGTGCTAAAACTTCATTTTTAATTTAAAAGG
ATCTAGGTGAAGATCCTTTTTGATAATCTCATGACCAAAATCCCTTAACGTGAGTTTTCGTTCCACTGAG
CGTCAGACCCCGTAGAAAAGATCAAAGGATCTTCTTGAGATCCTTTTTTTCTGCGCGTAATCTGCTGCTT
GCAAACAAAAAAACCACCGCTACCAGCGGTGGTTTGTTTGCCGGATCAAGAGCTACCAACTCTTTTTCCG
AAGGTAACTGGCTTCAGCAGAGCGCAGATACCAAATACTGTTCTTCTAGTGTAGCCGTAGTTAGGCCACC
ACTTCAAGAACTCTGTAGCACCGCCTACATACCTCGCTCTGCTAATCCTGTTACCAGTGGCTGCTGCCAG
TGGCGATAAGTCGTGTCTTACCGGGTTGGACTCAAGACGATAGTTACCGGATAAGGCGCAGCGGTCGGGC
TGAACGGGGGGTTCGTGCACACAGCCCAGCTTGGAGCGAACGACCTACACCGAACTGAGATACCTACAGC
GTGAGCTATGAGAAAGCGCCACGCTTCCCGAAGGGAGAAAGGCGGACAGGTATCCGGTAAGCGGCAGGGT
CGGAACAGGAGAGCGCACGAGGGAGCTTCCAGGGGGAAACGCCTGGTATCTTTATAGTCCTGTCGGGTTT
CGCCACCTCTGACTTGAGCGTCGATTTTTGTGATGCTCGTCAGGGGGGCGGAGCCTATGGAAAAACGCCA
GCAACGCGGCCTTTTTACGGTTCCTGGCCTTTTGCTGGCCTTTTGCTCACATGTTCTTTCCTGCGTTATC
CCCTGATTCTGTGGATAACCGTATTACCGCCTTTGAGTGAGCTGATACCGCTCGCCGCAGCCGAACGACC
GAGCGCAGCGAGTCAGTGAGCGAGGAAGCGGAAG
Features (pLannotate 1.2.2; 21 found; start..end, strand, type, name):
      2..94      +  CDS            lacI (fragment): lac repressor; lacI; The lac repressor binds to the lac operator to inhibit transcription in E. coli. This inhibition can be relieved by adding lactose or isopropyl-β-D-thiogalactopyranoside (IPTG).
    107..128     +  protein_bind   CAP binding site: CAP binding activates transcription in the presence of cAMP. E. coli catabolite activator protein
    143..173     +  promoter       lac promoter: promoter for the E. coli lac operon
    181..197     +  protein_bind   lac operator: The lac repressor binds to the lac operator to inhibit transcription in E. coli. This inhibition can be relieved by adding lactose or isopropyl-β-D-thiogalactopyranoside (IPTG). lac repressor encoded by lacI
    239..257     +  promoter       SP6 promoter: promoter for bacteriophage SP6 RNA polymerase
    420..501     -  polyA_signal   SV40 poly(A) signal: SV40 polyadenylation signal
    524..607     -  CDS            large T antigen (fragment): large T antigen from SV40 (simian virus 40)
    666..697     -  misc_feature   MCS (fragment): pUC18/19 multiple cloning site
    716..1423    -  CDS            Superfolder GFP: Superfolder GFP is a basic (constitutively fluorescent) green fluorescent protein published in 2005, derived from Aequorea victoria. It is reported to be a very rapidly-maturing weak dimer.
   1455..1474    -  CDS            3xFLAG (fragment): three tandem FLAG® epitope tags
   1521..1559    -  promoter       minimal CMV promoter: human cytomegalovirus (CMV) immediate early promoter
   1566..1585    +  CDS            VN155(I152L) (fragment): improved N-terminal fragment of mVenus for use in bimolecular fluorescence complementation (BiFC) (Kodama and Hu, 2010)
   1683..1701    -  promoter       T7 promoter: promoter for bacteriophage T7 RNA polymerase
   1704..1851    +  CDS            lacZα (fragment): LacZα fragment of β-galactosidase; lacZ fragment
   1861..2164    +  CDS            ccdB (fragment): CcdB, a bacterial toxin that poisons DNA gyrase; ccdB; Plasmids containing the ccdB gene cannot be propagated in standard E. coli strains.
   2212..2481    +  CDS            tnpA (fragment): TN5P_ECOLX - Also known as tnp. Experimental evidence at protein level: Swiss-Prot protein existence level 1. Mediates transposition of transposon Tn5 by a 'cut and paste' mechanism. First, the monomeric transposase binds the 19 bp inverted DNA repeats flanking the transposon. Then, dimerization of the DNA- bound transposase creates a synaptic DNA complex. After nicking of the first DNA strand, excision of the transposon proceeds through a series of intermediates. The transposase then mediates the insertion of the transposon at a new site by strand transfer. The activity of the wild- type tran
   2513..3307    +  CDS            NeoR/KanR: aminoglycoside phosphotransferase from Tn5; aph(3')-II (or nptII); confers resistance to neomycin, kanamycin, and G418 (Geneticin®)
   3328..3378    -  misc_feature   bom (fragment): basis of mobility region from pBR322
   3405..3493    +  promoter       AmpR promoter (fragment): bla
   3513..3887    +  CDS            BleoR: antibiotic-binding protein; Sh ble from Streptoalloteichus hindustanus; confers resistance to bleomycin, phleomycin, and Zeocin™
   4025..4613    +  rep_origin     ori: high-copy-number ColE1/pMB1/pBR322/pUC origin of replication
