[The description below was written by a language model from this plasmid's Addgene catalogue record and pLannotate feature annotations shown in this document.]
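Description:
pWT015a is a 4,794-nt mammalian expression plasmid that serves as a GFP reporter, built on an existing Addgene reporter backbone and deposited with a study of aptazyme-embedded guide RNAs for ligand-responsive genome editing and transcriptional activation. It replicates in E. coli from a high-copy ColE1/pUC-type origin and is selected with kanamycin through the Tn5-derived NeoR/KanR aminoglycoside phosphotransferase gene. A BleoR (Sh ble) coding sequence downstream of a partial AmpR promoter is also annotated. Remnants of a TOPO-style cloning backbone are scattered through the map. These include lac promoter/operator and CAP site elements, SP6 and T7 promoters, and fragments of lacI, lacZα, ccdB, Tn5 transposase and the pBR322 bom region. They appear to be backbone leftovers rather than functional parts of the reporter.

The reporter cassette lies on the reverse strand. A minimal CMV promoter sits upstream of a GFP coding sequence that the annotation matches to superfolder GFP, and this is followed by an SV40 polyadenylation signal with an adjacent fragment of SV40 large T antigen sequence. A minimal CMV promoter has little basal activity on its own, so GFP output would depend on a transcriptional activator being recruited to the sequences immediately upstream. This arrangement fits the transcriptional activation experiments named in the associated publication. However, the record does not annotate any guide RNA target or activator binding sites, and it does not state how the reporter is triggered. Short hits to 3xFLAG and to an mVenus fragment flank the promoter region, but each is only about 20 nt and may be a spurious match.
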