Addgene plasmid #96878: pWT015a
Purpose: GFP reporter
Depositing lab: David Liu. Depositing organization: Harvard University. Publication: Aptazyme-embedded guide RNAs enable ligand-responsive genome editing and transcriptional activation. Tang W, Hu JH, Liu DR. Nat Commun. 2017 Jun 28;8:15939. doi: 10.1038/ncomms15939. PubMed 28656978.
Backbone
  Vector backbone: Addgene #47320
  Vector type: Mammalian Expression
Growth in bacteria
  Bacterial resistance: Kanamycin, 50 μg/mL
  Growth temperature: 37°C
  Growth strain: DH5alpha
  Copy number: High Copy
Gene/Insert
  Gene/Insert name: GFP
  Cloning method: Unknown
Terms and licenses: Academic/Nonprofit Terms; Industry Terms: Not Available to Industry
How to cite: pWT015a was a gift from David Liu (Addgene plasmid # 96878 ; http://n2t.net/addgene:96878 ; RRID:Addgene_96878)
